Addgene plasmid #224841: pUBC(k)-AT3G22620-mKOk
Purpose: Plasmid for expression of AT3G22620.1 coding sequence tagged with mKOk in plants
Depositing lab: Rebecca Roston. Depositing organization: University of Nebraska at Lincoln. Publication: Lipid Metabolism and Contact Site Homologs Are Enriched at the Chloroplast Envelope-Thylakoid Interface. LaBrant EW, Smith CN, Torres-Gerena AD, Ishimwe J, Huang F, Tullis A, Litterer L, Modi B, Naldrett MJ, Altartouri B, Roston RL. bioRxiv 2025.06.20.660776; doi: https://doi.org/10.1101/2025.06.20.660776.
Backbone
  Vector backbone: pUBC(k)-DEST-mKOk
  Vector type: Plant Expression
Growth in bacteria
  Bacterial resistance: Spectinomycin, 50 μg/mL
  Growth temperature: 37°C
  Growth strain: DH5alpha
  Copy number: High Copy
Gene/Insert
  Gene/Insert name: AT3G22620.1
  Species: A. thaliana (mustard weed)
  Entrez Gene: AT3G22620 (a.k.a. AT3G22620)
  Cloning method: Gateway Cloning
Terms and licenses: Academic/Nonprofit Terms; Industry Terms: Not Available to Industry
Depositor comments: Please visit https://doi.org/10.1101/2025.06.20.660776 for bioRxiv preprint.
How to cite: pUBC(k)-AT3G22620-mKOk was a gift from Rebecca Roston (Addgene plasmid # 224841 ; http://n2t.net/addgene:224841 ; RRID:Addgene_224841)
