[The description below was written by a language model from this plasmid's Addgene catalogue record and pLannotate feature annotations shown in this document.]
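Description:
pUBC(k)-AT3G22620-mKOk is an 11.5 kb binary T-DNA plasmid for expressing a fluorescently tagged Arabidopsis thaliana protein in plants. It was made by Gateway recombination of the AT3G22620.1 coding sequence into the destination vector pUBC(k)-DEST-mKOk. The backbone carries a high-copy ColE1/pUC-type origin with a bom site for propagation in E. coli. It also carries the pVS1 oriV, RepA and StaA functions, which support replication and stable maintenance in Agrobacterium. Bacterial selection is by spectinomycin through an aadA (SmR) gene. Several annotated fragments, including lacZα, lacI, ble, GmR, rop and the SP6 and T7 promoters, appear to be remnants of vector construction rather than functional parts.

Between the nopaline-type right and left T-DNA border repeats lie two plant cassettes. The first contains the AT3G22620 open reading frame, annotated as LTPG20, a probable lipid transfer protein. It is flanked by attB1 and attB2 sites and followed by the orange fluorescent protein mKOκ, an arrangement consistent with a C-terminal fusion, and the cassette ends in a CaMV poly(A) signal. The feature table does not annotate a plant promoter in the roughly 660 nt upstream of attB1. The "pUBC" name suggests a ubiquitin-type promoter, but the record does not state this. The second cassette is a NOS promoter driving nos-nptII with a NOS terminator, which gives kanamycin selection of transformed plant tissue, presumably the "(k)" in the name.

The stated purpose is expression of mKOκ-tagged AT3G22620.1 in plants. The associated study concerns lipid metabolism and contact-site proteins at the chloroplast envelope–thylakoid interface, so the likely use is imaging the protein's subcellular localisation.
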