Features (pLannotate 1.2.2; 31 found; start..end, strand, type, name):
    669..693     +  protein_bind   attB1: mutant version of attB; recombination site for the Gateway® BP reaction BP Clonase™
    699..1307    +  CDS            LTPG20: LTG20_ARATH - Experimental evidence at transcript level: Swiss-Prot protein existence level 2. Probable lipid transfer protein. From Arabidopsis thaliana (Mouse-ear cress).
   1309..1333    -  protein_bind   attB2: mutant version of attB; recombination site for the Gateway® BP reaction BP Clonase™
   1386..2039    +  CDS            mKO&kappa;: mKO&kappa; is a basic (constitutively fluorescent) orange fluorescent protein published in 2008, derived from Verrillofungia concinna. It has low acid sensitivity.
   2114..2273    +  polyA_signal   CaMV poly(A) signal (fragment): cauliflower mosaic virus polyadenylation signal
   2274..2293    +  misc_feature   MCS (fragment): pUC18/19 multiple cloning site
   2314..2332    -  promoter       SP6 promoter: promoter for bacteriophage SP6 RNA polymerase
   2401..2419    -  promoter       T7 promoter: promoter for bacteriophage T7 RNA polymerase
   2422..2579    +  CDS            lacZα (fragment): LacZα fragment of β-galactosidase; lacZ fragment
   2600..2783    +  promoter       NOS promoter: nopaline synthase promoter NOS promoter
   2784..3605    +  CDS            KanR: fusion between an N-terminal peptide of nopaline synthase and Tn5 aminoglycoside phosphotransferase; nos-nptII; confers resistance to kanamycin
   3626..3784    +  CDS            ble (fragment): BLE_KLEPN - Experimental evidence at protein level: Swiss-Prot protein existence level 1. Binding protein with a strong affinity to the bleomycin family of antibiotics. Binds to CL990; an antimitotic-antibiotic compound. From Klebsiella pneumoniae.
   3781..4206    +  CDS            nos (fragment): DHNO_AGRT7 - Protein inferred from homology: Swiss-Prot protein existence level 3. From Agrobacterium tumefaciens (strain T37).
   4230..4482    +  terminator     NOS terminator: nopaline synthase terminator and poly(A) signal
   4575..4599    -  misc_feature   LB T-DNA repeat: left border repeat from nopaline C58 T-DNA
   4858..4881    +  promoter       Pc promoter (fragment): intI1 (promoter lies within the coding sequence); class 1 integron promoter
   5057..5113    +  CDS            GmR (fragment): gentamycin acetyltransferase; aacC1; confers resistance to gentamycin
   5124..5911    +  CDS            SmR (fragment): aminoglycoside adenylyltransferase (Murphy, 1985); aadA; confers resistance to spectinomycin and streptomycin
   6157..6745    +  rep_origin     ori: high-copy-number ColE1/pMB1/pBR322/pUC origin of replication
   6931..7071    -  misc_feature   bom: basis of mobility region from pBR322
   7173..7212    -  CDS            rop (fragment): Rop protein, which maintains plasmids at low copy number; rop
   7415..7609    -  rep_origin     pVS1 oriV: origin of replication for the Pseudomonas plasmid pVS1 (Heeb et al., 2000)
   7675..8748    -  CDS            pVS1 RepA: replication protein from the Pseudomonas plasmid pVS1 (Heeb et al., 2000)
   9177..9806    -  CDS            pVS1 StaA: stability protein from the Pseudomonas plasmid pVS1 (Heeb et al., 2000)
  10366..10767   -  CDS            Y4CG_SINFN (fragment): Protein inferred from homology: Swiss-Prot protein existence level 3. From Sinorhizobium fredii (strain NBRC 101917 / NGR234).
  11137..11161   -  misc_feature   RB T-DNA repeat: right border repeat from nopaline C58 T-DNA
  11225..11313   +  CDS            lacI (fragment): lac repressor; lacI; The lac repressor binds to the lac operator to inhibit transcription in E. coli. This inhibition can be relieved by adding lactose or isopropyl-β-D-thiogalactopyranoside (IPTG).
  11326..11347   +  protein_bind   CAP binding site: CAP binding activates transcription in the presence of cAMP. E. coli catabolite activator protein
  11362..11392   +  promoter       lac promoter: promoter for the E. coli lac operon
  11396..11418   +  protein_bind   lac operator (fragment): The lac repressor binds to the lac operator to inhibit transcription in E. coli. This inhibition can be relieved by adding lactose or isopropyl-β-D-thiogalactopyranoside (IPTG). lac repressor encoded by lacI
  11449..6       +  misc_feature   MCS (fragment) (across the origin): pUC18/19 multiple cloning site
>Addgene plasmid #224841 | pUBC(k)-AT3G22620-mKOk | addgene full sequence | sequence record 447321 | Addgene NGS Result
TACCCGACGAGTCAGTAATAAACGGCGTCAAAGTGGTTGCAGCCGGCACACACGAGTCGTGTTTATCAAC
TCAAAGCACAAATACTTTTCCTCAACCTAAAAATAAGGCAATTAGCCAAAAACAACTTTGCGTGTAAACA
ACGCTCAATACACGTGTCATTTTATTATTAGCTATTGCTTCACCGCCTTAGCTTTCTCGTGACCTAGTCG
TCCTCGTCTTTTCTTCTTCTTCTTCTATAAAACAATACCCAAAGAGCTCTTCTTCTTCACAATTCAGATT
TCAATTTCTCAAAATCTTAAAAACTTTCTCTCAATTCTCTCTACCGTGATCAAGGTAAATTTCTGTGTTC
CTTATTCTCTCAAAATCTTCGATTTTGTTTTCGTTCGATCCCAATTTCGTATATGTTCTTTGGTTTAGAT
TCTGTTAATCTTAGATCGAAGACGATTTTCTGGGTTTGATCGTTAGATATCATCTTAATTCTCGATTAGG
GTTTCATAGATATCATCCGATTTGTTCAAATAATTTGAGTTTTGTCGAATAATTACTCTTCGATTTGTGA
TTTCTATCTAGATCTGGTGTTAGTTTCTAGTTTGTGCGATCGAATTTGTAGATTAATCTGAGTTTTTCTG
ATTAACACTCGAGTGCGGGATCCTCTAGAGGGCCCATCACAAGTTTGTACAAAAAAGCAGGCTTCACCAT
GTCGAAGATTATTTCCCTTGTGGTGGCGATGATCGCAGTGCTAGCTTTGCCGATTCGTGGTCAACAACAA
CCTCTAAGCCAATGTACTCCATCAATGATGACCACCGTGAGTCCTTGTATGGGCTTCATAACCAACAGTA
GCAGCAATGGAACTTCGCCGTCGTCTGATTGTTGTAACTCGCTGAGGTCTTTGACCACCGGAGGAATGGG
ATGTCTTTGTCTAATTGTCACTGGAACTGTTCCTTTCAATATTCCTATTAACCGCACAACCGCTGTCTCA
CTTCCCCGTGCTTGTAACATGCCTAGAGTCCCTCTTCAATGCCAAGCCAATATTGCTCCAGCTGCTGCTC
CTGGACCTGCTGCTACATTTGGACCATCGATGTCTCCAGGACCAGAGACGGATCCAATTGTTCCAGAGCC
AACTCCGGCAGCTCAGACACCACAGTCTGATACAACCCGACCATTTACACCATCCGTCGACGGTGGAGCT
CCAACATCAGACGACGGAGGAAGCACCAGTCGACCTTCTGAGACTCCTTCATCCGCCTACGCACTCTCAC
CATCTCTTCTCTTCTTCAGCATCGCCCTCGTAGCTCTCAAATTCTACCACCCAGCTTTCTTGTACAAAGT
GGTGATGGGACGTCCGCGGAGATCTACGCGTGTCGACTCGAGATATCCAACTAGTATGGTGAGCGTTATC
AAGCCTGAGATGAAGATGAGGTACTACATGGACGGAAGCGTGAACGGACACGAGTTCACTATTGAAGGCG
AAGGTACTGGAAGGCCTTACGAGGGACATCAAGAGATGACTCTCAGAGTGACCATGGCTGAAGGTGGACC
TATGCCTTTCGCTTTCGATCTCGTGTCTCACGTGTTCTGCTACGGACACAGAGTGTTCACTAAGTACCCT
GAAGAGATCCCGGACTACTTCAAGCAAGCTTTCCCTGAGGGACTCTCTTGGGAGAGATCTTTGGAATTCG
AGGACGGTGGATCCGCTTCTGTGTCTGCTCATATCTCTCTCAGGGGCAACACCTTCTACCACAAGAGCAA
GTTTACCGGGGTGAACTTCCCTGCTGATGGACCGATCATGCAGAACCAGTCTGTTGATTGGGAGCCGTCT
ACTGAGAAGATCACCGCTTCTGATGGTGTGCTCAAGGGTGATGTGACCATGTACCTTAAGCTCGAAGGTG
GTGGAAACCACAAGTGCCAGTTCAAGACTACCTACAAGGCCGCCAAAGAAATCCTCGAGATGCCTGGTGA
TCACTACATCGGACATAGGCTCGTGAGAAAGACCGAGGGAAACATCACTGAGCAGGTTGAGGATGCTGTG
GCTCATTCTCAATTGTTATAAGCGGCCATGCTAGAGTCCGCAAAAATCACCAGTCTCTCTCTACAAATCT
ATCTCTCTCTATTTTTCTCCAGAATAATGTGTGAGTAGTTCCCAGATAAGGGAATTAGGGTTCTTATAGG
GTTTCGCTCATGTGTTGAGCATATAAGAAACCCTTAGTATGTATTTGTATTTGTAAAATACTTCTATCAA
TAAAATTTCTAATTCCTAAAACCAAAATCCAGTGACCTGCAGGCATGCAAGCTAGCTTACTAGTGATGCA
TATTCTATAGTGTCACCTAAATCTGCGGCCGCACTAGTGATATCCCGCGGCCATGGCGGCCGGGAGCATG
CGACGTCGGGCCCAATTCGCCCTATAGTGAGTCGTATTACAATTCACTGGCCGTCGTTTTACAACGTCGT
GACTGGGAAAACCCTGGCGTTACCCAACTTAATCGCCTTGCAGCACATCCCCCTTTCGCCAGCTGGCGTA
ATAGCGAAGAGGCCCGCACCGATCGCCCTTCCCAACAGTTGCGCAGCCTGAATGGCGAATGGAAATTGTA
AGCGTTAATGGGTTTCTGGAGTTTAATGAGCTAAGCACATACGTCAGAAACCATTATTGCGCGTTCAAAA
GTCGCCTAAGGTCACTATCAGCTAGCAAATATTTCTTGTCAAAAATGCTCCACTGACGTTCCATAAATTC
CCCTCGGTATCCAATTAGAGTCTCATATTCACTCTCAATCCAAATAATCTGCAATGGCAATTACCTTATC
CGCAACTTCTTTACCTATTTCCGCCCGGATCCGGGCAGGTTCTCCGGCCGCTTGGGTGGAGAGGCTATTC
GGCTATGACTGGGCACAACAGACAATCGGCTGCTCTGATGCCGCCGTGTTCCGGCTGTCAGCGCAGGGGC
GCCCGGTTCTTTTTGTCAAGACCGACCTGTCCGGTGCCCTGAATGAACTGCAGGACGAGGCAGCGCGGCT
ATCGTGGCTGGCCACGACGGGCGTTCCTTGCGCAGCTGTGCTCGACGTTGTCACTGAAGCGGGAAGGGAC
TGGCTGCTATTGGGCGAAGTGCCGGGGCAGGATCTCCTGTCATCTCACCTTGCTCCTGCCGAGAAAGTAT
CCATCATGGCTGATGCAATGCGGCGGCTGCATACGCTTGATCCGGCTACCTGCCCATTCGACCACCAAGC
GAAACATCGCATCGAGCGAGCACGTACTCGGATGGAAGCCGGTCTTGTCGATCAGGATGATCTGGACGAA
GAGCATCAGGGGCTCGCGCCAGCCGAACTGTTCGCCAGGCTCAAGGCGCGCATGCCCGACGGCGAGGATC
TCGTCGTGACCCATGGCGATGCCTGCTTGCCGAATATCATGGTGGAAAATGGCCGCTTTTCTGGATTCAT
CGACTGTGGCCGGCTGGGTGTGGCGGACCGCTATCAGGACATAGCGTTGGCTACCCGTGATATTGCTGAA
GAGCTTGGCGGCGAATGGGCTGACCGCTTCCTCGTGCTTTACGGTATCGCCGCTCCCGATTCGCAGCGCA
TCGCCTTCTATCGCCTTCTTGACGAGTTCTTCTGAGCGGGACTCTGGGGTTCGAAATGACCGACCAAGCG
ACGCCCAACCTGCCATCACGAGATTTCGATTCCACCGCCGCCTTCTATGAAAGGTTGGGCTTCGGAATCG
TTTTCCGGGACGCCGGCTGGATGATCCTCCAGCGCGGGGATCTCATGCTGGAGTTCTTCGCCCACCCCGA
TCCAACACTTACGTTTGCAACGTCCAAGAGCAAATAGACCACGAACGCCGGAAGGTTGCCGCAGCGTGTG
GATTGCGTCTCAATTCTCTCTTGCAGGAATGCAATGATGAATATGATACTGACTATGAAACTTTGAGGGA
ATACTGCCTAGCACCGTCACCTCATAACGTGCATCATGCATGCCCTGACAACATGGAACATCGCTATTTT
TCTGAAGAATTATGCTCGTTGGAGGATGTCGCGGCAATTGCAGCTATTGCCAAAATCGAAATACCCCTCA
CGCATGCATTCATCAATATTATTCATGCGGGGAAAGGCAAGATTAATCCAACTGGCAAATCATCCAGCGT
GATTGGTAACTTCAGTTCCAGCGACTTGATTCGTTTTGGTGCTACCCACGTTTTCAATAAGGACGAGATG
GTGGAGTAAAGAAGGAGTGCGTCGAAGCAGATCGTTCAAACATTTGGCAATAAAGTTTCTTAAGATTGAA
TCCTGTTGCCGGTCTTGCGATGATTATCATATAATTTCTGTTGAATTACGTTAAGCATGTAATAATTAAC
ATGTAATGCATGACGTTATTTATGAGATGGGTTTTTATGATTAGAGTCCCGCAATTATACATTTAATACG
CGATAGAAAACAAAATATAGCGCGCAAACTAGGATAAATTATCGCGCGCGGTGTCATCTATGTTACTAGA
TCGACCGGCATGCAAGCTGATAATTCAATTCGGCGTTAATTCAGTACATTAAAAACGTCCGCAATGTGTT
ATTAAGTTGTCTAAGCGTCAATTTGTTTACACCACAATATATCCTGCCACCAGCCAGCCAACAGCTCCCC
GACCGGCAGCTCGGCACAAAATCACCACTCGATACAGGCAGCCCATCAGTCCGGGACGGCGTCAGCGGGA
GAGCCGTTGTAAGGCGGCAGACTTTGCTCATGTTACCGATGCTATTCGGAAGAACGGCAACTAAGCTGCC
GGGTTTGAAACACGGATGATCTCGCGGAGGGTAGCATGTTGATTGTAACGATGACAGAGCGTTGCTGCCT
GTGATCAATTCGGGCACGAACCCAGTGGACATAAGCCTGTTCGGTTCGTAAGCTGTAATGCAAGTAGCGT
ATGCGCTCACGCAACTGGTCCAGAACCTTGACCGAACGCAGCGGTGGTAACGGCGCAGTGGCGGTTTTCA
TGGCTTGTTATGACTGTTTTTTTGGGGTACAGTCTATGCCTCGGGCATCCAAGCAGCAAGCGCGTTACGC
CGTGGGTCGATGTTTGATGTTATGGAGCAGCAACGATGTTACGCAGCAGGGCAGTCGCCCTAAAACAAAG
TTAAACATCATGGGGGAAGCGGTGATCGCCGAAGTATCGACTCAACTATCAGAGGTAGTTGGCGTCATCG
AGCGCCATCTCGAACCGACGTTGCTGGCCGTACATTTGTACGGCTCCGCAGTGGATGGCGGCCTGAAGCC
ACACAGTGATATTGATTTGCTGGTTACGGTGACCGTAAGGCTTGATGAAACAACGCGGCGAGCTTTGATC
AACGACCTTTTGGAAACTTCGGCTTCCCCTGGAGAGAGCGAGATTCTCCGCGCTGTAGAAGTCACCATTG
TTGTGCACGACGACATCATTCCGTGGCGTTATCCAGCTAAGCGCGAACTGCAATTTGGAGAATGGCAGCG
CAATGACATTCTTGCAGGTATCTTCGAGCCAGCCACGATCGACATTGATCTGGCTATCTTGCTGACAAAA
GCAAGAGAACATAGCGTTGCCTTGGTAGGTCCAGCGGCGGAGGAACTCTTTGATCCGGTTCCTGAACAGG
ATCTATTTGAGGCGCTAAATGAAACCTTAACGCTATGGAACTCGCCGCCCGACTGGGCTGGCGATGAGCG
AAATGTAGTGCTTACGTTGTCCCGCATTTGGTACAGCGCAGTAACCGGCAAAATCGCGCCGAAGGATGTC
GCTGCCGACTGGGCAATGGAGCGCCTGCCGGCCCAGTATCAGCCCGTCATACTTGAAGCTAGACAGGCTT
ATCTTGGACAAGAAGAAGATCGCTTGGCCTCGCGCGCAGATCAGTTGGAAGAATTTGTCCACTACGTGAA
AGGCGAGATCACCAAGGTAGTCGGCAAATAATGTCTAGCTAGAAATTCGTTCAAGCCGACGCCGCTTCGC
GGCGCGGCTTAACTCAAGCGTTAGATGCACTAAGCACATAATTGCTCACAGCCAAACTATCAGGTCAAGT
CTGCTTTTATTATTTTTAAGCGTGCATAATAAGCCCTACACAAATTGGGAGATATATCATGCATGACCAA
AATCCCTTAACGTGAGTTTTCGTTCCACTGAGCGTCAGACCCCGTAGAAAAGATCAAAGGATCTTCTTGA
GATCCTTTTTTTCTGCGCGTAATCTGCTGCTTGCAAACAAAAAAACCACCGCTACCAGCGGTGGTTTGTT
TGCCGGATCAAGAGCTACCAACTCTTTTTCCGAAGGTAACTGGCTTCAGCAGAGCGCAGATACCAAATAC
TGTCCTTCTAGTGTAGCCGTAGTTAGGCCACCACTTCAAGAACTCTGTAGCACCGCCTACATACCTCGCT
CTGCTAATCCTGTTACCAGTGGCTGCTGCCAGTGGCGATAAGTCGTGTCTTACCGGGTTGGACTCAAGAC
GATAGTTACCGGATAAGGCGCAGCGGTCGGGCTGAACGGGGGGTTCGTGCACACAGCCCAGCTTGGAGCG
AACGACCTACACCGAACTGAGATACCTACAGCGTGAGCTATGAGAAAGCGCCACGCTTCCCGAAGGGAGA
AAGGCGGACAGGTATCCGGTAAGCGGCAGGGTCGGAACAGGAGAGCGCACGAGGGAGCTTCCAGGGGGAA
ACGCCTGGTATCTTTATAGTCCTGTCGGGTTTCGCCACCTCTGACTTGAGCGTCGATTTTTGTGATGCTC
GTCAGGGGGGCGGAGCCTATGGAAAAACGCCAGCAACGCGGCCTTTTTACGGTTCCTGGCCTTTTGCTGG
CCTTTTGCTCACATGTTCTTTCCTGCGTTATCCCCTGATTCTGTGGATAACCGTATTACCGCCTTTGAGT
GAGCTGATACCGCTCGCCGCAGCCGAACGACCGAGCGCAGCGAGTCAGTGAGCGAGGAAGCGGAAGAGCG
CCTGATGCGGTATTTTCTCCTTACGCATCTGTGCGGTATTTCACACCGCATATGGTGCACTCTCAGTACA
ATCTGCTCTGATGCCGCATAGTTAAGCCAGTATACACTCCGCTATCGCTACGTGACTGGGTCATGGCTGC
GCCCCGACACCCGCCAACACCCGCTGACGCGCCCTGACGGGCTTGTCTGCTCCCGGCATCCGCTTACAGA
CAAGCTGTGACCGTCTCCGGGAGCTGCATGTGTCAGAGGTTTTCACCGTCATCACCGAAACGCGCGAGGC
AGGGTGCCTTGATGTGGGCGCCGGCGGTCGAGTGGCGACGGCGCGGCTTGTCCGCGCCCTGGTAGATTGC
CTGGCCGTAGGCCAGCCATTTTTGAGCGGCCAGCGGCCGCGATAGGCCGACGCGAAGCGGCGGGGCGTAG
GGAGCGCAGCGACCGAAGGGTAGGCGCTTTTTGCAGCTCTTCGGCTGTGCGCTGGCCAGACAGTTATGCA
CAGGCCAGGCGGGTTTTAAGAGTTTTAATAAGTTTTAAAGAGTTTTAGGCGGAAAAATCGCCTTTTTTCT
CTTTTATATCAGTCACTTACATGTGTGACCGGTTCCCAATGTACGGCTTTGGGTTCCCAATGTACGGGTT
CCGGTTCCCAATGTACGGCTTTGGGTTCCCAATGTACGTGCTATCCACAGGAAAGAGACCTTTTCGACCT
TTTTCCCCTGCTAGGGCAATTTGCCCTAGCATCTGCTCCGTACATTAGGAACCGGCGGATGCTTCGCCCT
CGATCAGGTTGCGGTAGCGCATGACTAGGATCGGGCCAGCCTGCCCCGCCTCCTCCTTCAAATCGTACTC
CGGCAGGTCATTTGACCCGATCAGCTTGCGCACGGTGAAACAGAACTTCTTGAACTCTCCGGCGCTGCCA
CTGCGTTCGTAGATCGTCTTGAACAACCATCTGGCTTCTGCCTTGCCTGCGGCGCGGCGTGCCAGGCGGT
AGAGAAAACGGCCGATGCCGGGATCGATCAAAAAGTAATCGGGGTGAACCGTCAGCACGTCCGGGTTCTT
GCCTTCTGTGATCTCGCGGTACATCCAATCAGCTAGCTCGATCTCGATGTACTCCGGCCGCCCGGTTTCG
CTCTTTACGATCTTGTAGCGGCTAATCAAGGCTTCACCCTCGGATACCGTCACCAGGCGGCCGTTCTTGG
CCTTCTTCGTACGCTGCATGGCAACGTGCGTGGTGTTTAACCGAATGCAGGTTTCTACCAGGTCGTCTTT
CTGCTTTCCGCCATCGGCTCGCCGGCAGAACTTGAGTACGTCCGCAACGTGTGGACGGAACACGCGGCCG
GGCTTGTCTCCCTTCCCTTCCCGGTATCGGTTCATGGATTCGGTTAGATGGGAAACCGCCATCAGTACCA
GGTCGTAATCCCACACACTGGCCATGCCGGCCGGCCCTGCGGAAACCTCTACGTGCCCGTCTGGAAGCTC
GTAGCGGATCACCTCGCCAGCTCGTCGGTCACGCTTCGACAGACGGAAAACGGCCACGTCCATGATGCTG
CGACTATCGCGGGTGCCCACGTCATAGAGCATCGGAACGAAAAAATCTGGTTGCTCGTCGCCCTTGGGCG
GCTTCCTAATCGACGGCGCACCGGCTGCCGGCGGTTGCCGGGATTCTTTGCGGATTCGATCAGCGGCCGC
TTGCCACGATTCACCGGGGCGTGCTTCTGCCTCGATGCGTTGCCGCTGGGCGGCCTGCGCGGCCTTCAAC
TTCTCCACCAGGTCATCACCCAGCGCCGCGCCGATTTGTACCGGGCCGGATGGTTTGCGACCGCTCACGC
CGATTCCTCGGGCTTGGGGGTTCCAGTGCCATTGCAGGGCCGGCAGACAACCCAGCCGCTTACGCCTGGC
CAACCGCCCGTTCCTCCACACATGGGGCATTCCACGGCGTCGGTGCCTGGTTGTTCTTGATTTTCCATGC
CGCCTCCTTTAGCCGCTAAAATTCATCTACTCATTTATTCATTTGCTCATTTACTCTGGTAGCTGCGCGA
TGTATTCAGATAGCAGCTCGGTAATGGTCTTGCCTTGGCGTACCGCGTACATCTTCAGCTTGGTGTGATC
CTCCGCCGGCAACTGAAAGTTGACCCGCTTCATGGCTGGCGTGTCTGCCAGGCTGGCCAACGTTGCAGCC
TTGCTGCTGCGTGCGCTCGGACGGCCGGCACTTAGCGTGTTTGTGCTTTTGCTCATTTTCTCTTTACCTC
ATTAACTCAAATGAGTTTTGATTTAATTTCAGCGGCCAGCGCCTGGACCTCGCGGGCAGCGTCGCCCTCG
GGTTCTGATTCAAGAACGGTTGTGCCGGCGGCGGCAGTGCCTGGGTAGCTCACGCGCTGCGTGATACGGG
ACTCAAGAATGGGCAGCTCGTACCCGGCCAGCGCCTCGGCAACCTCACCGCCGATGCGCGTGCCTTTGAT
CGCCCGCGACACGACAAAGGCCGCTTGTAGCCTTCCATCCGTGACCTCAATGCGCTGCTTAACCAGCTCC
ACCAGGTCGGCGGTGGCCCATATGTCGTAAGGGCTTGGCTGCACCGGAATCAGCACGAAGTCGGCTGCCT
TGATCGCGGACACAGCCAAGTCCGCCGCCTGGGGCGCTCCGTCGATCACTACGAAGTCGCGCCGGCCGAT
GGCCTTCACGTCGCGGTCAATCGTCGGGCGGTCGATGCCGACAACGGTTAGCGGTTGATCTTCCCGCACG
GCCGCCCAATCGCGGGCACTGCCCTGGGGATCGGAATCGACTAACAGAACATCGGCCCCGGCGAGTTGCA
GGGCGCGGGCTAGATGGGTTGCGATGGTCGTCTTGCCTGACCCGCCTTTCTGGTTAAGTACAGCGATAAC
CTTCATGCGTTCCCCTTGCGTATTTGTTTATTTACTCATCGCATCATATACGCAGCGACCGCATGACGCA
AGCTGTTTTACTCAAATACACATCACCTTTTTAGACGGCGGCGCTCGGTTTCTTCAGCGGCCAAGCTGGC
CGGCCAGGCCGCCAGCTTGGCATCAGACAAACCGGCCAGGATTTCATGCAGCCGCACGGTTGAGACGTGC
GCGGGCGGCTCGAACACGTACCCGGCCGCGATCATCTCCGCCTCGATCTCTTCGGTAATGAAAAACGGTT
CGTCCTGGCCGTCCTGGTGCGGTTTCATGCTTGTTCCTCTTGGCGTTCATTCTCGGCGGCCGCCAGGGCG
TCGGCCTCGGTCAATGCGTCCTCACGGAAGGCACCGCGCCGCCTGGCCTCGGTGGGCGTCACTTCCTCGC
TGCGCTCAAGTGCGCGGTACAGGGTCGAGCGATGCACGCCAAGCAGTGCAGCCGCCTCTTTCACGGTGCG
GCCTTCCTGGTCGATCAGCTCGCGGGCGTGCGCGATCTGTGCCGGGGTGAGGGTAGGGCGGGGGCCAAAC
TTCACGCCTCGGGCCTTGGCGGCCTCGCGCCCGCTCCGGGTGCGGTCGATGATTAGGGAACGCTCGAACT
CGGCAATGCCGGCGAACACGGTCAACACCATGCGGCCGGCCGGCGTGGTGGTGTCGGCCCACGGCTCTGC
CAGGCTACGCAGGCCCGCGCCGGCCTCCTGGATGCGCTCGGCAATGTCCAGTAGGTCGCGGGTGCTGCGG
GCCAGGCGGTCTAGCCTGGTCACTGTCACAACGTCGCCAGGGCGTAGGTGGTCAAGCATCCTGGCCAGCT
CCGGGCGGTCGCGCCTGGTGCCGGTGATCTTCTCGGAAAACAGCTTGGTGCAGCCGGCCGCGTGCAGTTC
GGCCCGTTGGTTGGTCAAGTCCTGGTCGTCGGTGCTGACGCGGGCATAGCCCAGCAGGCCAGCGGCGGCG
CTCTTGTTCATGGCGTAATGTCTCCGGTTCTAGTCGCAAGTATTCTACTTTATGCGACTAAAACACGCGA
CAAGAAAACGCCAGGAAAAGGGCAGGGCGGCAGCCTGTCGCGTAACTTAGGACTTGTGCGACATGTCGTT
TTCAGAAGACGGCTGCACTGAACGTCAGAAGCCGACTGCACTATAGCAGCGGAGGGGTTGGATCAAAGTA
CTTTAAAGTACTTTAAAGTACTTTAAAGTACTTTGATCCCGAGGGGAACCCTGTGGTTGGCATGCACATA
CAAATGGACGAACGGATAAACCTTTTCACGCCCTTTTAAATATCCGATTATTCTAATAAACGCTCTTTTC
TCTTAGGTTTACCCGCCAATATATCCTGTCAAACACTGATAGTTTAAACTGAAGGCGGGAAACGACAATC
TGATCCAAGCTCAAGCTGCTCTAGCCAATACGCAAACCGCCTCTCCCCGCGCGTTGGCCGATTCATTAAT
GCAGCTGGCACGACAGGTTTCCCGACTGGAAAGCGGGCAGTGAGCGCAACGCAATTAATGTGAGTTAGCT
CACTCATTAGGCACCCCAGGCTTTACACTTTATGCTTCCGGCTCGTATGTTGTGTGGAATTGTGAGCGGA
TAACAATTTCACACAGGAAACAGCTATGACATGATTACGAATTCGAGCTCGG
